Addgene plasmid #206222: mc2 hygro EF1a
Purpose: (Empty Backbone) For expressing cloned exons as circular RNA. Alternatively, for expressing cDNA (if the EcoRI-XhoI restriction fragment is also removed).
Depositing lab: Simon Conn & Brett Stringer. Depositing organization: Flinders University. Publication: Versatile toolkit for highly-efficient and scarless overexpression of circular RNAs. Stringer BW, Gabryelska M, Marri S, Clark L, Lin H, Gantley L, Liu R, Wilusz JE, Conn VM, Conn SJ. bioRxiv. 2023 Nov 22:2023.11.21.568171. doi: 10.1101/2023.11.21.568171. Preprint. PubMed 38045421.
Backbone
  Vector backbone: pcDNA3.1(+) CircRNA Mini Vector
  Backbone manufacturer: Addgene ID 60648
  Vector type: Mammalian Expression, Synthetic Biology
  Selectable markers: Hygromycin
Growth in bacteria
  Bacterial resistance: Ampicillin, 100 μg/mL
  Growth temperature: 37°C
  Growth strain: DH5alpha
  Copy number: High Copy
Gene/Insert
  Gene/Insert name: None
Terms and licenses: Academic/Nonprofit Terms; Industry Terms: Not Available to Industry
Depositor comments: ZKSCAN1 intron 1 (partial) & ZKSCAN1 intron 3 (partial) separated by a pair of BsmBI restriction sites. 5' Cloning Site: EcoRI (not destroyed), 3' Cloning Site: XhoI (not destroyed). The mc2 and pF mc2 series of plasmids were designed and created by Dr Brett Stringer in the laboratory of Prof Simon Conn. They are based on the original circRNA mini vector design of Liang & Wilusz, 2014. The pair of BsmBI restriction sites is the cloning site for DNA specifying the RNA sequence to be circularised. For cloning cDNA, the 5' restriction site should be either NheI, BmtI, AflII, HindIII, Acc65I, KpnI, Eco53kI, SacI, BamHI, SpeI or BstXI and the 3' restriction site should be either XhoI, PspXI, XbaI, PspOMI, EcoO109I or ApaI. The neoR gene of Addgene plasmid ID 60648 also was replaced with the hygroR gene from Addgene plasmid ID 98291. The CMV enhancer/promoter of Addgene plasmid ID 60648 also was replaced with the EF1a promoter from Addgene plasmid ID 98290. Please visit https://doi.org/10.1101/2023.11.21.568171 for bioRxiv preprint.
How to cite: mc2 hygro EF1a was a gift from Simon Conn & Brett Stringer (Addgene plasmid # 206222 ; http://n2t.net/addgene:206222 ; RRID:Addgene_206222)
