[The description below was written by a language model from this plasmid's Addgene catalogue record and pLannotate feature annotations shown in this document.]
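Description:
mc2 hygro EF1a is an empty mammalian expression backbone for overexpressing circular RNAs. It derives from the pcDNA3.1(+) CircRNA Mini Vector, with two substitutions described by the depositors: the CMV enhancer/promoter was replaced with an EF1a promoter (annotated in the sequence as the EF-1α core promoter), and the neomycin resistance gene was replaced with a hygromycin resistance gene. In bacteria the plasmid is maintained through a high-copy ColE1/pUC-type origin and selected with ampicillin through the AmpR (β-lactamase) cassette; an f1 origin is also present. In mammalian cells, selection relies on HygR driven by the SV40 enhancer/early promoter and terminated by the SV40 poly(A) signal.

According to the depositor comments, the expression cassette downstream of the EF1a promoter contains partial ZKSCAN1 intron 1 and partial ZKSCAN1 intron 3 sequences separated by a pair of BsmBI sites, with the bGH poly(A) signal following. These intronic elements are not picked up by the automated feature annotation. Exonic DNA to be circularised is cloned between the BsmBI sites. Flanking introns of this kind promote back-splicing of the transcript, joining the ends of the inserted exon to produce a circular RNA. The intron-containing segment is bounded by EcoRI and XhoI sites. If that fragment is removed, the vector can instead be used as a conventional cDNA expression plasmid, using the surrounding polylinker sites.

Several short annotated fragments (GFP11x7, ble, lacI, bom, a partial SV40 promoter) are probably backbone remnants or chance matches rather than functional parts. No insert is present.
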