Features (pLannotate 1.2.2; 17 found; start..end, strand, type, name):
     28..80      -  misc_feature   bom (fragment): basis of mobility region from pBR322
    234..445     +  promoter       EF-1α core promoter: core promoter for human elongation factor EF-1α
    660..676     -  CDS            GFP11x7 (fragment): seven tandem copies of the 11th β-strand of superfolder GFP each GFP11 associates with GFP(1-10), consisting of the first 10 β-strands, to reconstitute fluorescent GFP (Kamiyama et al., 2016)
    720..944     +  polyA_signal   bGH poly(A) signal: bovine growth hormone polyadenylation signal
    948..969     +  promoter       SV40 promoter (fragment): SV40 enhancer and early promoter
    990..1418    +  rep_origin     f1 ori (sequence partly withheld): f1 bacteriophage origin of replication; arrow indicates direction of (+) strand synthesis
   1432..1761    +  promoter       SV40 promoter: SV40 enhancer and early promoter
   1785..2769    +  CDS            HygR (fragment): aminoglycoside phosphotransferase from E. coli; aph(4)-Ia; confers resistance to hygromycin
   2775..2933    +  CDS            ble (fragment): BLE_KLEPN - Experimental evidence at protein level: Swiss-Prot protein existence level 1. Binding protein with a strong affinity to the bleomycin family of antibiotics. Binds to CL990; an antimitotic-antibiotic compound. From Klebsiella pneumoniae.
   2928..3049    +  polyA_signal   SV40 poly(A) signal: SV40 polyadenylation signal
   3122..3138    -  protein_bind   lac operator: The lac repressor binds to the lac operator to inhibit transcription in E. coli. This inhibition can be relieved by adding lactose or isopropyl-β-D-thiogalactopyranoside (IPTG). lac repressor encoded by lacI
   3146..3176    -  promoter       lac promoter: promoter for the E. coli lac operon
   3191..3212    -  protein_bind   CAP binding site: CAP binding activates transcription in the presence of cAMP. E. coli catabolite activator protein
   3225..3317    -  CDS            lacI (fragment): lac repressor; lacI; The lac repressor binds to the lac operator to inhibit transcription in E. coli. This inhibition can be relieved by adding lactose or isopropyl-β-D-thiogalactopyranoside (IPTG).
   3500..4088    -  rep_origin     ori: high-copy-number ColE1/pMB1/pBR322/pUC origin of replication
   4259..5119    -  CDS            AmpR: β-lactamase; bla; confers resistance to ampicillin, carbenicillin, and related antibiotics
   5120..5224    -  promoter       AmpR promoter: bla
>Addgene plasmid #206222 | mc2 hygro EF1a | addgene full sequence | sequence record 406177 | Addgene NGS Result
GACGGATCGGGAGATCTCCCGATCCCCTATGGTGCACTCTCAGTACAATCTGCTCTGATGCCGCATAGTT
AAGCCAGTATCTGCTCCCTGCTTGTGTGTTGGAGGTCGCTGAGTAGTGCGCGAGCAAAATTTAAGCTACA
ACAAGGCAAGGCTTGACCGACAATTGCATGAAGAATCTGCTTAGGGTTAGGCGTTTTGCGCTGCTTCGCG
ATGTACGGGCCAGATATACGCGTGGGCAGAGCGCACATCGCCCACAGTCCCCGAGAAGTTGGGGGGAGGG
GTCGGCAATTGATCCGGTGCCTAGAGAAGGTGGCGCGGGGTAAACTGGGAAAGTGATGTCGTGTACTGGC
TCCGCCTTTTTCCCGAGGGTGGGGGAGAACCGTATATAAGTGCAGTAGTCGCCGTGAACGTTCTTTTTCG
CAACGGGTTTGCCGCCAGAACACAGGCTAGCGTTTAAACTTAAGCTTGGTACCGAGCTCGGATCCACTAG
TCCAGTGTGGTGGAATTCAAAGTGCTGAGATTACAGGCGTGAGCCACCACCCCCGGCCCACTTTTTGTAA
AGGTACGTACTAATGACTTTTTTTTTATACTTCAGGGAGACGGTTGTGTACGTCTCGGTAAGAAGCAAGG
AAAAGAATTAGGCTCGGCACGGTAGCTCACACCTGTAATCCCAGCACTCGAGTCTAGAGGGCCCGTTTAA
ACCCGCTGATCAGCCTCGACTGTGCCTTCTAGTTGCCAGCCATCTGTTGTTTGCCCCTCCCCCGTGCCTT
CCTTGACCCTGGAAGGTGCCACTCCCACTGTCCTTTCCTAATAAAATGAGGAAATTGCATCGCATTGTCT
GAGTAGGTGTCATTCTATTCTGGGGGGTGGGGTGGGGCAGGACAGCAAGGGGGAGGATTGGGAAGACAAT
AGCAGGCATGCTGGGGATGCGGTGGGCTCTATGGCTTCTGAGGCGGAAAGAACCAGCTGGGGCTCTAGGG
GGTATCCCC
[124 nt withheld, positions 990-1113]
C
[91 nt withheld, positions 1115-1205]
A
[49 nt withheld, positions 1207-1255]
CCTTTGACGTTGGAGTCCACGTTCTTT
[37 nt withheld, positions 1283-1319]
ACCCTATCTCGGTCTATTCTTTTGATTTATAAGGGATTTTGCCGATTTCGGCCTATTGGTTAAAAAATGA
GCTGATTTAACAAAAATTTAACGCGAATTAATTCTGTGGAATGTGTGTCAGTTAGGGTGTGGAAAGTCCC
CAGGCTCCCCAGCAGGCAGAAGTATGCAAAGCATGCATCTCAATTAGTCAGCAACCAGGTGTGGAAAGTC
CCCAGGCTCCCCAGCAGGCAGAAGTATGCAAAGCATGCATCTCAATTAGTCAGCAACCATAGTCCCGCCC
CTAACTCCGCCCATCCCGCCCCTAACTCCGCCCAGTTCCGCCCATTCTCCGCCCCATGGCTGACTAATTT
TTTTTATTTATGCAGAGGCCGAGGCCGCCTCTGCCTCTGAGCTATTCCAGAAGTAGTGAGGAGGCTTTTT
TGGAGGCCTAGGCTTTTGCAAAAAGCTCCCGGGACCGGTGCCACCATGAAAAAGCCTGAACTCACCGCGA
CGTCTGTCGAGAAGTTTCTGATCGAAAAGTTCGACAGCGTGTCCGACCTGATGCAGCTCTCGGAGGGCGA
AGAATCTCGTGCTTTCAGCTTCGATGTAGGAGGGCGTGGATATGTCCTGCGGGTAAATAGCTGCGCCGAT
GGTTTCTACAAAGATCGTTATGTTTATCGGCACTTTGCATCGGCCGCGCTCCCGATTCCGGAAGTGCTTG
ACATTGGGGAATTCAGCGAGAGCCTGACCTATTGCATCTCCCGCCGTGCACAGGGTGTCACGTTGCAAGA
CCTGCCTGAAACCGAACTGCCCGCTGTTCTGCAGCCGGTCGCGGAGGCCATGGATGCGATCGCTGCGGCC
GATCTTAGCCAGACGAGCGGGTTCGGCCCATTCGGACCGCAAGGAATCGGTCAATACACTACATGGCGTG
ATTTCATATGCGCGATTGCTGATCCCCATGTGTATCACTGGCAAACTGTGATGGACGACACCGTCAGTGC
GTCCGTCGCGCAGGCTCTCGATGAGCTGATGCTTTGGGCCGAGGACTGCCCCGAAGTCCGGCACCTCGTG
CACGCGGATTTCGGCTCCAACAATGTCCTGACGGACAATGGCCGCATAACAGCGGTCATTGACTGGAGCG
AGGCGATGTTCGGGGATTCCCAATACGAGGTCGCCAACATCTTCTTCTGGAGGCCGTGGTTGGCTTGTAT
GGAGCAGCAGACGCGCTACTTCGAGCGGAGGCATCCGGAGCTTGCAGGATCGCCGCGGCTCCGGGCGTAT
ATGCTCCGCATTGGTCTTGACCAACTCTATCAGAGCTTGGTTGACGGCAATTTCGATGATGCAGCTTGGG
CGCAGGGTCGATGCGACGCAATCGTCCGATCCGGAGCCGGGACTGTCGGGCGTACACAAATCGCCCGCAG
AAGCGCGGCCGTCTGGACCGATGGCTGTGTAGAAGTACTTCGCCGATAGTTCGAAATGACCGACCAAGCG
ACGCCCAACCTGCCATCACGAGATTTCGATTCCACCGCCGCCTTCTATGAAAGGTTGGGCTTCGGAATCG
TTTTCCGGGACGCCGGCTGGATGATCCTCCAGCGCGGGGATCTCATGCTGGAGTTCTTCGCCCACCCCAA
CTTGTTTATTGCAGCTTATAATGGTTACAAATAAAGCAATAGCATCACAAATTTCACAAATAAAGCATTT
TTTTCACTGCATTCTAGTTGTGGTTTGTCCAAACTCATCAATGTATCTTATCATGTCTGTATACCGTCGA
CCTCTAGCTAGAGCTTGGCGTAATCATGGTCATAGCTGTTTCCTGTGTGAAATTGTTATCCGCTCACAAT
TCCACACAACATACGAGCCGGAAGCATAAAGTGTAAAGCCTGGGGTGCCTAATGAGTGAGCTAACTCACA
TTAATTGCGTTGCGCTCACTGCCCGCTTTCCAGTCGGGAAACCTGTCGTGCCAGCTGCATTAATGAATCG
GCCAACGCGCGGGGAGAGGCGGTTTGCGTATTGGGCGCTCTTCCGCTTCCTCGCTCACTGACTCGCTGCG
CTCGGTCGTTCGGCTGCGGCGAGCGGTATCAGCTCACTCAAAGGCGGTAATACGGTTATCCACAGAATCA
GGGGATAACGCAGGAAAGAACATGTGAGCAAAAGGCCAGCAAAAGGCCAGGAACCGTAAAAAGGCCGCGT
TGCTGGCGTTTTTCCATAGGCTCCGCCCCCCTGACGAGCATCACAAAAATCGACGCTCAAGTCAGAGGTG
GCGAAACCCGACAGGACTATAAAGATACCAGGCGTTTCCCCCTGGAAGCTCCCTCGTGCGCTCTCCTGTT
CCGACCCTGCCGCTTACCGGATACCTGTCCGCCTTTCTCCCTTCGGGAAGCGTGGCGCTTTCTCATAGCT
CACGCTGTAGGTATCTCAGTTCGGTGTAGGTCGTTCGCTCCAAGCTGGGCTGTGTGCACGAACCCCCCGT
TCAGCCCGACCGCTGCGCCTTATCCGGTAACTATCGTCTTGAGTCCAACCCGGTAAGACACGACTTATCG
CCACTGGCAGCAGCCACTGGTAACAGGATTAGCAGAGCGAGGTATGTAGGCGGTGCTACAGAGTTCTTGA
AGTGGTGGCCTAACTACGGCTACACTAGAAGAACAGTATTTGGTATCTGCGCTCTGCTGAAGCCAGTTAC
CTTCGGAAAAAGAGTTGGTAGCTCTTGATCCGGCAAACAAACCACCGCTGGTAGCGGTGGTTTTTTTGTT
TGCAAGCAGCAGATTACGCGCAGAAAAAAAGGATCTCAAGAAGATCCTTTGATCTTTTCTACGGGGTCTG
ACGCTCAGTGGAACGAAAACTCACGTTAAGGGATTTTGGTCATGAGATTATCAAAAAGGATCTTCACCTA
GATCCTTTTAAATTAAAAATGAAGTTTTAAATCAATCTAAAGTATATATGAGTAAACTTGGTCTGACAGT
TACCAATGCTTAATCAGTGAGGCACCTATCTCAGCGATCTGTCTATTTCGTTCATCCATAGTTGCCTGAC
TCCCCGTCGTGTAGATAACTACGATACGGGAGGGCTTACCATCTGGCCCCAGTGCTGCAATGATACCGCG
AGACCCACGCTCACCGGCTCCAGATTTATCAGCAATAAACCAGCCAGCCGGAAGGGCCGAGCGCAGAAGT
GGTCCTGCAACTTTATCCGCCTCCATCCAGTCTATTAATTGTTGCCGGGAAGCTAGAGTAAGTAGTTCGC
CAGTTAATAGTTTGCGCAACGTTGTTGCCATTGCTACAGGCATCGTGGTGTCACGCTCGTCGTTTGGTAT
GGCTTCATTCAGCTCCGGTTCCCAACGATCAAGGCGAGTTACATGATCCCCCATGTTGTGCAAAAAAGCG
GTTAGCTCCTTCGGTCCTCCGATCGTTGTCAGAAGTAAGTTGGCCGCAGTGTTATCACTCATGGTTATGG
CAGCACTGCATAATTCTCTTACTGTCATGCCATCCGTAAGATGCTTTTCTGTGACTGGTGAGTACTCAAC
CAAGTCATTCTGAGAATAGTGTATGCGGCGACCGAGTTGCTCTTGCCCGGCGTCAATACGGGATAATACC
GCGCCACATAGCAGAACTTTAAAAGTGCTCATCATTGGAAAACGTTCTTCGGGGCGAAAACTCTCAAGGA
TCTTACCGCTGTTGAGATCCAGTTCGATGTAACCCACTCGTGCACCCAACTGATCTTCAGCATCTTTTAC
TTTCACCAGCGTTTCTGGGTGAGCAAAAACAGGAAGGCAAAATGCCGCAAAAAAGGGAATAAGGGCGACA
CGGAAATGTTGAATACTCATACTCTTCCTTTTTCAATATTATTGAAGCATTTATCAGGGTTATTGTCTCA
TGAGCGGATACATATTTGAATGTATTTAGAAAAATAAACAAATAGGGGTTCCGCGCACATTTCCCCGAAA
AGTGCCACCTGACGTC
